Addgene plasmid #221431: pENTR-ABCC1_S769N_STOP
Purpose: Gateway entry clone with codon-optimized ORF sequence for subcloning into custom expression vectors
Depositing lab: RESOLUTE Consortium & Giulio Superti-Furga. Depositing organization: CeMM Research Center for Molecular Medicine.
Backbone
  Vector backbone: pENTR
  Backbone manufacturer: Twist Bioscience
  Vector type: Mammalian Expression
Growth in bacteria
  Bacterial resistance: Kanamycin, 50 μg/mL
  Growth temperature: 37°C
  Growth strain: NEB Stable
  Copy number: High Copy
Gene/Insert
  Gene/Insert name: ABCC1
  Species: H. sapiens (human)
  Insert size (bp): 4593
  Mutation: S769N
  Entrez Gene: ABCC1 (a.k.a. ABC29, ABCC, DFNA77, GS-X, MRP, MRP1)
  Cloning method: Gateway Cloning
  Sequencing primers: 5′ M13; 3′ M13r
Terms and licenses: Academic/Nonprofit Terms; Industry Terms: Not Available to Industry
Depositor comments: RESOLUTE ID: PD05PE-E
How to cite: pENTR-ABCC1_S769N_STOP was a gift from RESOLUTE Consortium & Giulio Superti-Furga (Addgene plasmid # 221431 ; http://n2t.net/addgene:221431 ; RRID:Addgene_221431)
