[The description below was written by a language model from this plasmid's Addgene catalogue record and pLannotate feature annotations shown in this document.]
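Description:
pENTR-ABCC1_S769N_STOP is a Gateway entry clone of about 7 kb, built on a pENTR backbone synthesized by Twist Bioscience. It carries a codon-optimized open reading frame for human ABCC1 (also known as MRP1). It is propagated in E. coli from a high-copy ColE1/pUC-type origin and selected with kanamycin through an aph(3')-Ia aminoglycoside phosphotransferase gene. The remaining annotated backbone elements are an rrnB T1 transcription terminator upstream of the cloning region, which helps insulate the insert from read-through transcription, and small remnants of a lacZα fragment and a pBluescript-type multiple cloning site.

The 4,593 bp ABCC1 coding sequence lies between attL1 and attL2 sites, so LR Clonase recombination can move it directionally into any attR-containing destination vector. No promoter, tag or reporter is annotated in the entry clone. Although the catalogue lists the vector type as mammalian expression, expression depends on the regulatory elements supplied by the chosen destination vector. The "STOP" in the name suggests that the ORF keeps its own stop codon, which would suit native or N-terminally tagged expression rather than C-terminal fusions, although the record does not state this explicitly.

ABCC1 encodes an ATP-dependent efflux transporter that exports glutathione conjugates, leukotriene C4, other organic anions and various drugs, and it contributes to resistance to anticancer drugs. This clone carries the S769N substitution, but the record does not describe the variant's functional consequence. The stated purpose is subcloning into custom expression vectors, which would allow the variant transporter to be studied.
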