Features (pLannotate 1.2.2; 8 found; start..end, strand, type, name):
     35..78      -  CDS            lacZα (fragment): LacZα fragment of β-galactosidase; lacZ fragment
    131..230     +  protein_bind   attL1: mutant version of attL; recombination site for the Gateway® LR reaction LR Clonase™
    237..4829    +  CDS            ABCC1: MRP1_HUMAN - Also known as MRP, MRP1. Experimental evidence at protein level: Swiss-Prot protein existence level 1. Mediates export of organic anions and drugs from the cytoplasm (PubMed:7961706, PubMed:16230346, PubMed:9281595, PubMed:10064732, PubMed:11114332). Mediates ATP-dependent transport of glutathione and glutathione conjugates, leukotriene C4, estradiol-17- beta-o-glucuronide, methotrexate, antiviral drugs and other xenobiotics (PubMed:7961706, PubMed:16230346, PubMed:9281595, PubMed:10064732, PubMed:11114332). Confers resistance to anticancer drugs by decreasing accumulation of drug
   4865..4964    -  protein_bind   attL2: mutant version of attL; recombination site for the Gateway® LR reaction LR Clonase™
   5209..5797    -  rep_origin     ori: high-copy-number ColE1/pMB1/pBR322/pUC origin of replication
   5933..6748    -  CDS            KanR: aminoglycoside phosphotransferase; aph(3')-Ia; confers resistance to kanamycin in bacteria or G418 (Geneticin®) in eukaryotes
   6864..6886    +  misc_feature   MCS (fragment): pBluescript multiple cloning site
   6886..6932    +  terminator     rrnB T1 terminator: transcription terminator T1 from the E. coli rrnB gene
>Addgene plasmid #221431 | pENTR-ABCC1_S769N_STOP | addgene full sequence | sequence record 437152 | Addgene NGS Result
AAGGAAGTCTCCAATAACTGTGATCCACCACAAGCGCCAGGGTTTTCCCAGTCACGACGTTGTAAAACGA
CGGCCAGTCATGCATAATCCGCACGCATCTGGAATAAGGAAGTGCCATTCCGCCTGACCTCAAATAATGA
TTTTATTTTGACTGATAGTGACCTGTTCGTTGCAACAGATTGATGAGCAATGCTTTTTTATAATGCCAAC
TTTGTACAAAAAAGCAGGCTGCCACCATGGCACTCCGAGGCTTTTGTAGCGCAGATGGCAGCGACCCCCT
GTGGGATTGGAATGTAACATGGAATACAAGCAACCCTGACTTCACAAAATGTTTTCAAAATACAGTACTC
GTCTGGGTCCCCTGCTTCTACTTGTGGGCATGTTTCCCCTTCTACTTCTTGTATCTCTCCAGGCACGATA
GGGGATACATCCAAATGACCCCTCTGAATAAAACCAAAACTGCTCTGGGCTTCCTGTTATGGATAGTCTG
CTGGGCCGACTTATTTTATTCCTTTTGGGAGCGCTCAAGGGGCATCTTCCTCGCCCCCGTTTTCCTTGTA
TCTCCTACGTTGCTTGGAATCACTATGTTATTAGCTACTTTCCTGATCCAACTCGAAAGAAGAAAAGGGG
TTCAAAGCAGTGGAATAATGCTCACCTTTTGGCTCGTAGCCTTGGTGTGCGCACTCGCAATCTTGAGGTC
AAAGATCATGACTGCACTGAAGGAAGATGCCCAAGTAGATTTGTTTCGCGACATAACTTTCTACGTGTAT
TTCTCACTTCTTCTGATCCAACTGGTCCTTTCTTGCTTCTCCGATCGGAGCCCTTTATTTTCCGAGACCA
TCCATGACCCAAACCCTTGTCCAGAGAGCTCTGCGAGTTTCTTATCTAGGATCACCTTCTGGTGGATCAC
CGGTTTAATCGTTCGCGGTTATCGGCAGCCGCTTGAGGGCTCTGACCTTTGGAGTCTTAACAAAGAGGAT
ACGTCAGAACAAGTGGTTCCTGTACTGGTGAAGAATTGGAAGAAAGAATGTGCCAAAACTCGCAAGCAAC
CCGTTAAAGTAGTGTATTCTAGCAAGGATCCCGCCCAGCCGAAAGAGTCATCCAAAGTGGATGCCAATGA
GGAAGTTGAAGCATTGATTGTAAAGTCTCCTCAGAAAGAGTGGAACCCTTCATTGTTTAAGGTTCTGTAT
AAGACATTTGGTCCCTACTTTCTGATGTCTTTCTTCTTCAAAGCGATCCATGACCTTATGATGTTTTCAG
GTCCCCAAATTCTGAAGTTACTTATTAAGTTTGTGAATGATACCAAGGCACCGGATTGGCAGGGGTATTT
CTACACTGTTCTCCTGTTTGTAACAGCGTGCCTTCAAACACTCGTCTTACACCAGTATTTCCACATATGC
TTCGTGTCAGGAATGAGGATTAAGACAGCCGTTATCGGTGCTGTCTACAGAAAGGCTCTCGTCATCACTA
ACAGCGCGAGAAAATCTTCCACAGTGGGTGAAATTGTGAACCTGATGAGCGTGGATGCGCAAAGATTTAT
GGACCTCGCCACCTATATTAACATGATATGGAGCGCACCCCTGCAGGTCATATTGGCACTCTACTTGCTT
TGGTTGAACCTGGGTCCAAGTGTTCTGGCTGGTGTTGCTGTGATGGTGTTGATGGTACCCGTTAACGCCG
TCATGGCCATGAAGACTAAGACATATCAAGTCGCTCATATGAAATCCAAGGACAACCGAATAAAACTCAT
GAACGAAATCCTGAATGGTATTAAAGTGCTTAAACTGTATGCTTGGGAACTGGCTTTCAAAGATAAGGTC
TTGGCTATCCGTCAAGAAGAATTGAAAGTTCTTAAGAAATCAGCTTACCTCTCAGCCGTCGGCACGTTCA
CCTGGGTCTGCACACCCTTTCTGGTGGCCTTGTGTACTTTCGCCGTATATGTCACTATTGACGAGAACAA
TATCCTGGACGCACAAACCGCCTTTGTATCCCTCGCGCTGTTTAACATTCTCCGGTTTCCGCTTAATATC
TTGCCTATGGTGATCTCAAGTATTGTCCAAGCCAGTGTCTCTCTGAAACGGCTCCGCATCTTTCTGTCTC
ATGAGGAGTTGGAACCAGATTCTATAGAACGCCGACCCGTGAAAGACGGCGGCGGGACCAACAGCATAAC
TGTCAGAAACGCAACATTCACATGGGCTCGCAGTGACCCGCCCACCCTCAATGGCATTACATTCTCCATT
CCGGAAGGCGCATTAGTCGCAGTGGTGGGGCAAGTTGGATGTGGCAAGTCCAGCCTGCTCTCCGCTCTGC
TTGCCGAGATGGACAAAGTTGAGGGACATGTCGCTATAAAAGGGTCTGTCGCATATGTCCCCCAACAAGC
CTGGATACAGAATGATTCTTTACGAGAGAACATATTGTTTGGATGTCAACTCGAAGAACCCTATTACCGG
TCCGTTATTCAAGCATGTGCTCTCTTGCCTGACCTCGAGATTCTTCCCAGCGGCGACCGTACAGAGATCG
GCGAGAAAGGCGTCAATCTCAATGGTGGCCAAAAGCAGCGCGTCAGCTTGGCACGTGCCGTGTATTCTAA
TGCTGATATTTATCTGTTCGATGATCCACTCTCTGCCGTGGATGCCCATGTGGGGAAACACATATTCGAG
AATGTAATAGGGCCCAAGGGTATGCTTAAGAATAAAACTAGGATTCTGGTAACCCATAGTATGTCTTATT
TGCCACAAGTTGATGTCATTATCGTCATGTCTGGCGGAAAGATTAGTGAGATGGGCTCTTACCAAGAACT
GCTGGCCCGGGACGGGGCCTTTGCCGAATTCCTGCGTACTTACGCCTCAACGGAACAGGAGCAGGATGCT
GAGGAGAATGGAGTAACCGGAGTTAGCGGGCCAGGTAAAGAGGCTAAACAAATGGAGAACGGGATGTTAG
TCACTGACTCTGCAGGAAAACAACTGCAACGCCAGCTGAGCAGCAGCAGTAGCTATTCCGGCGACATTTC
CCGACACCACAACTCTACTGCGGAACTTCAGAAAGCGGAAGCTAAGAAAGAGGAAACTTGGAAACTGATG
GAAGCTGATAAGGCTCAAACCGGGCAAGTGAAACTGTCTGTTTATTGGGATTATATGAAGGCCATTGGGT
TGTTTATTAGCTTCCTGTCAATTTTCCTGTTCATGTGTAATCATGTTTCAGCTTTAGCCTCTAACTATTG
GCTTTCTCTCTGGACCGATGATCCTATTGTTAATGGTACTCAAGAGCATACTAAAGTAAGGCTCAGCGTG
TATGGTGCCCTGGGCATAAGCCAAGGTATCGCCGTATTTGGGTACAGCATGGCTGTATCCATCGGTGGAA
TCCTCGCGTCACGCTGCCTTCATGTCGACTTGTTACATTCAATACTGAGGAGTCCTATGTCCTTCTTTGA
AAGAACACCTAGCGGAAACCTGGTCAACCGATTTTCAAAGGAACTGGATACTGTCGACTCCATGATTCCT
GAGGTTATTAAAATGTTTATGGGCTCTTTATTTAACGTGATTGGAGCCTGTATCGTCATCCTGCTTGCCA
CGCCAATCGCAGCGATAATCATTCCACCCCTGGGACTTATCTACTTCTTTGTGCAACGCTTCTACGTGGC
GTCATCCCGACAGCTCAAACGCCTGGAAAGCGTCTCCAGAAGCCCAGTGTACTCACATTTCAACGAGACC
CTGCTTGGGGTTTCCGTGATAAGGGCTTTCGAGGAACAGGAACGCTTTATACATCAATCCGACTTGAAAG
TGGATGAGAACCAAAAGGCCTATTATCCGTCCATAGTAGCAAACAGGTGGCTGGCTGTACGTCTGGAGTG
CGTGGGAAATTGCATTGTTCTGTTTGCAGCTTTATTTGCCGTTATATCCAGGCACAGTCTCTCAGCCGGG
CTCGTTGGGTTGTCTGTCAGCTACTCACTGCAAGTGACGACTTATCTTAATTGGCTTGTGCGCATGAGCT
CAGAAATGGAAACAAATATCGTAGCAGTTGAACGGCTTAAAGAATACTCAGAAACAGAGAAAGAGGCACC
TTGGCAAATACAAGAAACTGCACCACCTTCCAGTTGGCCTCAAGTCGGCCGGGTCGAGTTCAGAAATTAT
TGTCTGAGGTATCGAGAAGACCTGGACTTTGTGCTGAGACATATTAATGTTACCATTAATGGCGGTGAAA
AGGTCGGGATTGTAGGAAGGACTGGTGCAGGTAAATCCAGCCTTACGTTAGGCCTTTTCCGTATCAACGA
ATCCGCTGAAGGCGAGATCATAATAGATGGGATTAATATAGCCAAAATCGGCCTTCATGATCTTCGCTTC
AAGATCACTATCATCCCTCAGGACCCCGTTTTGTTTTCTGGAAGCTTACGCATGAACTTGGATCCATTCT
CACAGTATTCCGACGAAGAAGTGTGGACTTCACTCGAATTGGCGCACCTGAAGGACTTTGTGAGCGCTTT
GCCAGACAAGCTCGACCATGAATGTGCCGAAGGCGGTGAGAACTTAAGCGTAGGCCAACGTCAGTTAGTT
TGCCTTGCTCGGGCGCTGCTCCGAAAGACTAAGATTCTCGTATTAGATGAAGCCACTGCGGCAGTTGACC
TTGAAACAGATGACCTCATACAGAGCACGATCAGAACGCAATTTGAAGACTGTACAGTTCTCACCATCGC
GCATAGACTTAACACCATTATGGATTACACAAGAGTCATTGTGTTAGACAAGGGTGAGATCCAAGAGTAC
GGGGCCCCAAGTGATCTGTTACAACAACGAGGGCTGTTCTACTCTATGGCAAAGGACGCCGGATTAGTAT
GACTTGTGGAAAGGACGTGTCACTTGAACGCGGGACCCAGCTTTCTTGTACAAAGTTGGCATTATAAGAA
AGCATTGCTTATCAATTTGTTGCAACGAACAGGTCACTATCAGTCAAAATAAAATCATTATTTGAGGCTA
GGTGGAGGCTCAGTGATGATAAGTCTGCGATGGTGGATGCATGTGTCATGGTCATAGCTGTTTCCTGTGT
GAAATTGTTATCCGCTCAGAGGGCACAATCCTATTCCGCGCTATCCGACAATCTCCAAGACATTAGGTGG
AGTTCAGTTCGGCGTATGGCATATGTCGCTGGAAAGAACATGTGAGCAAAAGGCCAGCAAAAGGCCAGGA
ACCGTAAAAAGGCCGCGTTGCTGGCGTTTTTCCATAGGCTCCGCCCCCCTGACGAGCATCACAAAAATCG
ACGCTCAAGTCAGAGGTGGCGAAACCCGACAGGACTATAAAGATACCAGGCGTTTCCCCCTGGAAGCTCC
CTCGTGCGCTCTCCTGTTCCGACCCTGCCGCTTACCGGATACCTGTCCGCCTTTCTCCCTTCGGGAAGCG
TGGCGCTTTCTCATAGCTCACGCTGTAGGTATCTCAGTTCGGTGTAGGTCGTTCGCTCCAAGCTGGGCTG
TGTGCACGAACCCCCCGTTCAGCCCGACCGCTGCGCCTTATCCGGTAACTATCGTCTTGAGTCCAACCCG
GTAAGACACGACTTATCGCCACTGGCAGCAGCCACTGGTAACAGGATTAGCAGAGCGAGGTATGTAGGCG
GTGCTACAGAGTTCTTGAAGTGGTGGCCTAACTACGGCTACACTAGAAGAACAGTATTTGGTATCTGCGC
TCTGCTGAAGCCAGTTACCTTCGGAAAAAGAGTTGGTAGCTCTTGATCCGGCAAACAAACCACCGCTGGT
AGCGGTGGTTTTTTTGTTTGCAAGCAGCAGATTACGCGCAGAAAAAAAGGATCTCAAGAAGATCCTTTGA
TCTTTTCTACGGGGTCTGACGCTCTATTCAACAAAGCCGCCGTCCCGTCAAGTCAGCGTAAATGGGTAGG
GGGCTTCAAATCGTCCGCTCTGCCAGTGTTACAACCAATTAACAAATTCTGATTAGAAAAACTCATCGAG
CATCAAATGAAACTGCAATTTATTCATATCAGGATTATCAATACCATATTTTTGAAAAAGCCGTTTCTGT
AATGAAGGAGAAAACTCACCGAGGCAGTTCCATAGGATGGCAAGATCCTGGTATCGGTCTGCGATTCCGA
CTCGTCCAACATCAATACAACCTATTAATTTCCCCTCGTCAAAAATAAGGTTATCAAGTGAGAAATCACC
ATGAGTGACGACTGAATCCGGTGAGAATGGCAAAAGCTTATGCATTTCTTTCCAGACTTGTTCAACAGGC
CAGCCATTACGCTCGTCATCAAAATCACTCGCATCAACCAAACCGTTATTCATTCGTGATTGCGCCTGAG
CGAGACGAAATACGCGATCGCTGTTAAAAGGACAATTACAAACAGGAATCGAATGCAACCGGCGCAGGAA
CACTGCCAGCGCATCAACAATATTTTCACCTGAATCAGGATATTCTTCTAATACCTGGAATGCTGTTTTC
CCGGGGATCGCAGTGGTGAGTAACCATGCATCATCAGGAGTACGGATAAAATGCTTGATGGTCGGAAGAG
GCATAAATTCCGTCAGCCAGTTTAGTCTGACCATCTCATCTGTAACATCATTGGCAACGCTACCTTTGCC
ATGTTTCAGAAACAACTCTGGCGCATCGGGCTTCCCATACAATCGATAGATTGTCGCACCTGATTGCCCG
ACATTATCGCGAGCCCATTTATACCCATATAAATCAGCATCCATGTTGGAATTTAATCGCGGCCTCGAGC
AAGACGTTTCCCGTTGAATATGGCTCATAACACCCCTTGTATTACTGTTTATGTAAGCAGACAGTTTTAT
TGTTCATGATGATATATTTTTATCTTGTGCAATGTAACATCAGAGATTTTGAGACACAACGTGGCTTTCC
CCCGCCGCTCTAGAACTAGTGGATCCAAATAAAACGAAAGGCTCAGTCGAAAGACTGGGCCTTTCGTTTT
ATCTGTTGTTTGTCGCATTATACGAGACGTCCAGGTTGGGATACCTGAAACAAAACCCATCGTACGGCC
