>Addgene plasmid #221431 | pENTR-ABCC1_S769N_STOP | depositor partial sequence | sequence record 433733 | ABCC1_S769N ORF
ATGGCACTCCGAGGCTTTTGTAGCGCAGATGGCAGCGACCCCCTGTGGGATTGGAATGTAACATGGAATA
CAAGCAACCCTGACTTCACAAAATGTTTTCAAAATACAGTACTCGTCTGGGTCCCCTGCTTCTACTTGTG
GGCATGTTTCCCCTTCTACTTCTTGTATCTCTCCAGGCACGATAGGGGATACATCCAAATGACCCCTCTG
AATAAAACCAAAACTGCTCTGGGCTTCCTGTTATGGATAGTCTGCTGGGCCGACTTATTTTATTCCTTTT
GGGAGCGCTCAAGGGGCATCTTCCTCGCCCCCGTTTTCCTTGTATCTCCTACGTTGCTTGGAATCACTAT
GTTATTAGCTACTTTCCTGATCCAACTCGAAAGAAGAAAAGGGGTTCAAAGCAGTGGAATAATGCTCACC
TTTTGGCTCGTAGCCTTGGTGTGCGCACTCGCAATCTTGAGGTCAAAGATCATGACTGCACTGAAGGAAG
ATGCCCAAGTAGATTTGTTTCGCGACATAACTTTCTACGTGTATTTCTCACTTCTTCTGATCCAACTGGT
CCTTTCTTGCTTCTCCGATCGGAGCCCTTTATTTTCCGAGACCATCCATGACCCAAACCCTTGTCCAGAG
AGCTCTGCGAGTTTCTTATCTAGGATCACCTTCTGGTGGATCACCGGTTTAATCGTTCGCGGTTATCGGC
AGCCGCTTGAGGGCTCTGACCTTTGGAGTCTTAACAAAGAGGATACGTCAGAACAAGTGGTTCCTGTACT
GGTGAAGAATTGGAAGAAAGAATGTGCCAAAACTCGCAAGCAACCCGTTAAAGTAGTGTATTCTAGCAAG
GATCCCGCCCAGCCGAAAGAGTCATCCAAAGTGGATGCCAATGAGGAAGTTGAAGCATTGATTGTAAAGT
CTCCTCAGAAAGAGTGGAACCCTTCATTGTTTAAGGTTCTGTATAAGACATTTGGTCCCTACTTTCTGAT
GTCTTTCTTCTTCAAAGCGATCCATGACCTTATGATGTTTTCAGGTCCCCAAATTCTGAAGTTACTTATT
AAGTTTGTGAATGATACCAAGGCACCGGATTGGCAGGGGTATTTCTACACTGTTCTCCTGTTTGTAACAG
CGTGCCTTCAAACACTCGTCTTACACCAGTATTTCCACATATGCTTCGTGTCAGGAATGAGGATTAAGAC
AGCCGTTATCGGTGCTGTCTACAGAAAGGCTCTCGTCATCACTAACAGCGCGAGAAAATCTTCCACAGTG
GGTGAAATTGTGAACCTGATGAGCGTGGATGCGCAAAGATTTATGGACCTCGCCACCTATATTAACATGA
TATGGAGCGCACCCCTGCAGGTCATATTGGCACTCTACTTGCTTTGGTTGAACCTGGGTCCAAGTGTTCT
GGCTGGTGTTGCTGTGATGGTGTTGATGGTACCCGTTAACGCCGTCATGGCCATGAAGACTAAGACATAT
CAAGTCGCTCATATGAAATCCAAGGACAACCGAATAAAACTCATGAACGAAATCCTGAATGGTATTAAAG
TGCTTAAACTGTATGCTTGGGAACTGGCTTTCAAAGATAAGGTCTTGGCTATCCGTCAAGAAGAATTGAA
AGTTCTTAAGAAATCAGCTTACCTCTCAGCCGTCGGCACGTTCACCTGGGTCTGCACACCCTTTCTGGTG
GCCTTGTGTACTTTCGCCGTATATGTCACTATTGACGAGAACAATATCCTGGACGCACAAACCGCCTTTG
TATCCCTCGCGCTGTTTAACATTCTCCGGTTTCCGCTTAATATCTTGCCTATGGTGATCTCAAGTATTGT
CCAAGCCAGTGTCTCTCTGAAACGGCTCCGCATCTTTCTGTCTCATGAGGAGTTGGAACCAGATTCTATA
GAACGCCGACCCGTGAAAGACGGCGGCGGGACCAACAGCATAACTGTCAGAAACGCAACATTCACATGGG
CTCGCAGTGACCCGCCCACCCTCAATGGCATTACATTCTCCATTCCGGAAGGCGCATTAGTCGCAGTGGT
GGGGCAAGTTGGATGTGGCAAGTCCAGCCTGCTCTCCGCTCTGCTTGCCGAGATGGACAAAGTTGAGGGA
CATGTCGCTATAAAAGGGTCTGTCGCATATGTCCCCCAACAAGCCTGGATACAGAATGATTCTTTACGAG
AGAACATATTGTTTGGATGTCAACTCGAAGAACCCTATTACCGGTCCGTTATTCAAGCATGTGCTCTCTT
GCCTGACCTCGAGATTCTTCCCAGCGGCGACCGTACAGAGATCGGCGAGAAAGGCGTCAATCTCAATGGT
GGCCAAAAGCAGCGCGTCAGCTTGGCACGTGCCGTGTATTCTAATGCTGATATTTATCTGTTCGATGATC
CACTCTCTGCCGTGGATGCCCATGTGGGGAAACACATATTCGAGAATGTAATAGGGCCCAAGGGTATGCT
TAAGAATAAAACTAGGATTCTGGTAACCCATAGTATGTCTTATTTGCCACAAGTTGATGTCATTATCGTC
ATGTCTGGCGGAAAGATTAGTGAGATGGGCTCTTACCAAGAACTGCTGGCCCGGGACGGGGCCTTTGCCG
AATTCCTGCGTACTTACGCCTCAACGGAACAGGAGCAGGATGCTGAGGAGAATGGAGTAACCGGAGTTAG
CGGGCCAGGTAAAGAGGCTAAACAAATGGAGAACGGGATGTTAGTCACTGACTCTGCAGGAAAACAACTG
CAACGCCAGCTGAGCAGCAGCAGTAGCTATTCCGGCGACATTTCCCGACACCACAACTCTACTGCGGAAC
TTCAGAAAGCGGAAGCTAAGAAAGAGGAAACTTGGAAACTGATGGAAGCTGATAAGGCTCAAACCGGGCA
AGTGAAACTGTCTGTTTATTGGGATTATATGAAGGCCATTGGGTTGTTTATTAGCTTCCTGTCAATTTTC
CTGTTCATGTGTAATCATGTTTCAGCTTTAGCCTCTAACTATTGGCTTTCTCTCTGGACCGATGATCCTA
TTGTTAATGGTACTCAAGAGCATACTAAAGTAAGGCTCAGCGTGTATGGTGCCCTGGGCATAAGCCAAGG
TATCGCCGTATTTGGGTACAGCATGGCTGTATCCATCGGTGGAATCCTCGCGTCACGCTGCCTTCATGTC
GACTTGTTACATTCAATACTGAGGAGTCCTATGTCCTTCTTTGAAAGAACACCTAGCGGAAACCTGGTCA
ACCGATTTTCAAAGGAACTGGATACTGTCGACTCCATGATTCCTGAGGTTATTAAAATGTTTATGGGCTC
TTTATTTAACGTGATTGGAGCCTGTATCGTCATCCTGCTTGCCACGCCAATCGCAGCGATAATCATTCCA
CCCCTGGGACTTATCTACTTCTTTGTGCAACGCTTCTACGTGGCGTCATCCCGACAGCTCAAACGCCTGG
AAAGCGTCTCCAGAAGCCCAGTGTACTCACATTTCAACGAGACCCTGCTTGGGGTTTCCGTGATAAGGGC
TTTCGAGGAACAGGAACGCTTTATACATCAATCCGACTTGAAAGTGGATGAGAACCAAAAGGCCTATTAT
CCGTCCATAGTAGCAAACAGGTGGCTGGCTGTACGTCTGGAGTGCGTGGGAAATTGCATTGTTCTGTTTG
CAGCTTTATTTGCCGTTATATCCAGGCACAGTCTCTCAGCCGGGCTCGTTGGGTTGTCTGTCAGCTACTC
ACTGCAAGTGACGACTTATCTTAATTGGCTTGTGCGCATGAGCTCAGAAATGGAAACAAATATCGTAGCA
GTTGAACGGCTTAAAGAATACTCAGAAACAGAGAAAGAGGCACCTTGGCAAATACAAGAAACTGCACCAC
CTTCCAGTTGGCCTCAAGTCGGCCGGGTCGAGTTCAGAAATTATTGTCTGAGGTATCGAGAAGACCTGGA
CTTTGTGCTGAGACATATTAATGTTACCATTAATGGCGGTGAAAAGGTCGGGATTGTAGGAAGGACTGGT
GCAGGTAAATCCAGCCTTACGTTAGGCCTTTTCCGTATCAACGAATCCGCTGAAGGCGAGATCATAATAG
ATGGGATTAATATAGCCAAAATCGGCCTTCATGATCTTCGCTTCAAGATCACTATCATCCCTCAGGACCC
CGTTTTGTTTTCTGGAAGCTTACGCATGAACTTGGATCCATTCTCACAGTATTCCGACGAAGAAGTGTGG
ACTTCACTCGAATTGGCGCACCTGAAGGACTTTGTGAGCGCTTTGCCAGACAAGCTCGACCATGAATGTG
CCGAAGGCGGTGAGAACTTAAGCGTAGGCCAACGTCAGTTAGTTTGCCTTGCTCGGGCGCTGCTCCGAAA
GACTAAGATTCTCGTATTAGATGAAGCCACTGCGGCAGTTGACCTTGAAACAGATGACCTCATACAGAGC
ACGATCAGAACGCAATTTGAAGACTGTACAGTTCTCACCATCGCGCATAGACTTAACACCATTATGGATT
ACACAAGAGTCATTGTGTTAGACAAGGGTGAGATCCAAGAGTACGGGGCCCCAAGTGATCTGTTACAACA
ACGAGGGCTGTTCTACTCTATGGCAAAGGACGCCGGATTAGTA
